Addgene plasmid #15193: RCAS(A) cRaxL (CC#526)
Depositing lab: Connie Cepko. Depositing organization: Harvard Medical School. Publication: The chicken RaxL gene plays a role in the initiation of photoreceptor differentiation. Chen CM, Cepko CL. Development. 2002 Dec . 129(23):5363-75. 10.1242/dev.00114 PubMed 12403708.
Backbone
  Vector backbone: RCASBP (A)
  Backbone size w/o insert (bp): 11600
  Vector type: Retroviral ; Avian expression
Growth in bacteria
  Bacterial resistance: Ampicillin, 100 μg/mL
  Growth temperature: 37°C
  Growth strain: DH5alpha
  Copy number: High Copy
Gene/Insert
  Gene/Insert name: RaxL (alt name: Rax2)
  Species: G. gallus (chicken)
  Cloning method: Restriction Enzyme; 5′ cloning site ClaI (not destroyed); 3′ cloning site ClaI (not destroyed)
  Sequencing primers: 5′ n/a
Terms and licenses: Academic/Nonprofit Terms; Industry Terms: Not Available to Industry
How to cite: RCAS(A) cRaxL (CC#526) was a gift from Connie Cepko (Addgene plasmid # 15193 ; http://n2t.net/addgene:15193 ; RRID:Addgene_15193)
