[The description below was written by a language model from this plasmid's Addgene catalogue record.]
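Description:
RCAS(A) cRaxL is an avian retroviral expression plasmid built on the RCASBP(A) backbone, recorded as about 11.6 kb without the insert. RCAS vectors are replication-competent proviral constructs derived from Rous sarcoma virus, in which the viral src oncogene is replaced by a cloning site. The "BP" designation refers to the Bryan high-titre polymerase variant, and "(A)" indicates the subgroup A envelope, which limits infection to cells carrying the matching avian receptor. In bacteria the plasmid is maintained at high copy number and selected with ampicillin. No feature table accompanies this entry, so the origin of replication and the exact positions of the viral elements are not documented here.

The payload is the chicken RaxL gene (also called Rax2), a retinal homeobox-family gene. It was inserted by restriction cloning at the ClaI site, which is retained on both sides of the insert. The insert size is not stated, and no tags or reporters are recorded. The record names no dedicated promoter. In RCAS vectors generally, a gene placed at the ClaI site is expressed from a spliced message driven by the viral long terminal repeat. Because the provirus keeps its gag, pol and env genes, transfected avian cells produce infectious virus that spreads through susceptible chicken cells and tissue, giving widespread and stable misexpression of the insert. The associated publication concerns the role of chicken RaxL in initiating photoreceptor differentiation, which suggests the construct was used for RaxL misexpression in the developing chick retina.
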