>Addgene plasmid #15193 | RCAS(A) cRaxL (CC#526) | addgene partial sequence | sequence record 21665 | RCAS-F 5'-ACATGGGTGGTGGTATAGCGCTTGCG-3'
CGAGGAAGGCAGGAAGACAGCTATTGGTAATTGTGAAATACGCTTTTGTCTGTGTGCTGCAGGAGCTGAG
CTGACTCTGCTGGTGGCCTCGCGTACCACTGTGGCATCGATTCTAGACCACTGTGGCCAGGCGGTAGCTG
GGACGTGCAGCCGACCACCATGGAGATGTTCCTCAATAAGTGTGAGGGGGACCTGGGCGAGCTGCGGAAG
CCGGGGGACAGCGAGGGGACCCCTCCAGCTGCTGCTGAGGAGGAACAGCCCAAGAAGAAGCACCGGCGGA
ACCGCACCACGTTCACCACCTACCAGCTGCACGAGCTGGAGCGCGCCTTCGAGAAGTCCCACTACCCCGA
CGTGTACAGCCGCGAGGAGCTGGCCATGAAGGTCAACCTGCCCGAGGTCCGCGTGCAGGTCTGGTTCCAG
AACCGGCGAGCCAAGTGGAGGCGGCAGGAGAAGATGGAGGCCAGCTCCATGAAGCTCCACGACACCCCCA
TGCTGTCCTTCAACCGGCCGCCCATGACGGCCAACGTGGGGCCCATGAGCAACTCCCTCCCGCTTGACCC
GTGGCTGACGTCGCCCATCTCCAGCGCCACCCCGGTGCACAGCATCCCCGGCTTCATGGGAGCCCCCCAG
GCCCTGCAGCCCCCCTATGGCGGGCACTCCTTCCTCAACACCCCCCCGGGCATGGCTCAGGGCATGCAGC
CCATGGCCCCCGCGCCCTACCAGTGCGGCACCCCCTTTGTGGACAAGTACCCGCTGGAGGACGTCGACCA
GAGGAGCTCCAGCATCGCCTC
